>Addgene plasmid #202077 | pBVboostFGII WPRE 3C-CVB3 | addgene full sequence | sequence record 403680 | Addgene NGS Result
GG
[124 nt withheld, positions 3-126]
C
[91 nt withheld, positions 128-218]
A
[49 nt withheld, positions 220-268]
CCTTTGACGTTGGAGTCCACGTTCTT
[37 nt withheld, positions 295-331]
ACCCTATCTCGGTCTATTCTTTTGATTTATAAGGGATTTTGCCGATTTCGGCCTATTGGTTAAAAAATGA
GCTGATTTAACAAAAATTTAACGCGAATTTTAACAAAATATTAACGCTTACAATTTAGGTGGCACTTTTC
GGGGAAATGTGCGCGGAACCCCTATTTGTTTATTTTTCTAAATACATTCAAATATGTATCCGCTCATGAG
ATCTGTCAATGCCAATAGGATATCGGCGTTTTCTTTTGCGTTTTTATTTGTTAACTGTTAATTGTCCTTG
TTCAAGGATGCTGTCTTTGACAACAGATGTTTTCTTGCCTTTGATGTTCAGCAGGAAGCTAGGCGCAAAC
GTTGATTGTTTGTCTGCGTAGAATCCTCTGTTTGTCATATAGCTTGTAATCACGACATTGTTTCCTTTCG
CTTGAGGTACAGCGAAGTGTGAGTAAGTAAAGGTTACATCGTTAGGATCAAGATCCATTTTTAACACAAG
GCCAGTTTTGTTCAGCGGCTTGTATGGGCCAGTTAAAGAATTAGAAACATAACCAAGCATGTAAATATCG
TTAGACGTAATGCCGTCAATCGTCATTTTTGATCCGCGGGAGTCAGTGAACAGGTACCATTTGCCGTTCA
TTTTAAAGACGTTCGCGCGTTCAATTTCATCTGTTACTGTGTTAGATGCAATCAGCGGTTTCATCACTTT
TTTCAGTGTGTAATCATCGTTTAGCTCAATCATACCGAGAGCGCCGTTTGCTAACTCAGCCGTGCGTTTT
TTATCGCTTTGCAGAAGTTTTTGACTTTCTTGACGGAAGAATGATGTGCTTTTGCCATAGTATGCTTTGT
TAAATAAAGATTCTTCGCCTTGGTAGCCATCTTCAGTTCCAGTGTTTGCTTCAAATACTAAGTATTTGTG
GCCTTTATCTTCTACGTAGTGAGGATCTCTCAGCGTATGGTTGTCGCCTGAGCTGTAGTTGCCTTCATCG
ATGAACTGCTGTACATTTTGATACGTTTTTCCGTCACCGTCAAAGATTGATTTATAATCCTCTACACCGT
TGATGTTCAAAGAGCTGTCTGATGCTGATACGTTAACTTGTGCAGTTGTCAGTGTTTGTTTGCCGTAATG
TTTACCGGAGAAATCAGTGTAGAATAAACGGATTTTTCCGTCAGATGTAAATGTGGCTGAACCTGACCAT
TCTTGTGTTTGGTCTTTTAGGATAGAATCATTTGCATCGAATTTGTCGCTGTCTTTAAAGACGCGGCCAG
CGTTTTTCCAGCTGTCAATAGAAGTTTCGCCGACTTTTTGATAGAACATGTAAATCGATGTGTCATCCGC
ATTTTTAGGATCTCCGGCTAATGCAAAGACGATGTGGTAGCCGTGATAGTTTGCGACAGTGCCGTCAGCG
TTTTGTAATGGCCAGCTGTCCCAAACGTCCAGGCCTTTTGCAGAAGAGATATTTTTAATTGTGGACGAAT
CGAACTCAGGAACTTGATATTTTTCATTTTTTTGCTGTTCAGGGATTTGCAGCATATCATGGCGTGTAAT
ATGGGAAATGCCGTATGTTTCCTTATATGGCTTTTGGTTCGTTTCTTTCGCAAACGCTTGAGTTGCGCCT
CCTGCCAGCAGTGCGGTAGTAAAGGTTAATACTGTTGCTTGTTTTGCAAACTTTTTGATGTTCATCGTTC
ATGTCTCCTTTTTTATGTACTGTGTTAGCGGTCTGCTTCTTCCAGCCCTCCTGTTTGAAGATGGCAAGTT
AGTTACGCACAATAAAAAAAGACCTAAAATATGTAAGGGGTGACGCCAAAGTATACACTTTGCCCTTTAC
ACATTTTAGGTCTTGCCTGCTTTATCAGTAACAAACCCGCGCGATTTACTTTTCGACCTCATTCTATTAG
ACTCTCGTTTGGATTGCAACTGGTCTATTTTCCTCTTTTGTTTGATAGAAAATCATAAAGGGATTTGCAG
ACTACGGGCCTAAAGAACTAAAAAATCTATCTGTTTCTTTTCATTCTCTGTATTTTTTATAGTTTCTGTT
GCATGGGCATAAAGTTGCCTTTTTAATCACAATTCAGAAAATATCATAATATCTCATTTCACTAAATAAT
AGTGAACGGCAGGTATATGTTCATGACCAAAATCCCTTAACGTGAGTTTTCGTTCCACTGAGCGTCAGAC
CCCGTAGAAAAGATCAAAGGATCTTCTTGAGATCCTTTTTTTCTGCGCGTAATCTGCTGCTTGCAAACAA
AAAAACCACCGCTACCAGCGGTGGTTTGTTTGCCGGATCAAGAGCTACCAACTCTTTTTCCGAAGGTAAC
TGGCTTCAGCAGAGCGCAGATACCAAATACTGTTCTTCTAGTGTAGCCGTAGTTAGGCCACCACTTCAAG
AACTCTGTAGCACCGCCTACATACCTCGCTCTGCTAATCCTGTTACCAGTGGCTGCTGCCAGTGGCGATA
AGTCGTGTCTTACCGGGTTGGACTCAAGACGATAGTTACCGGATAAGGCGCAGCGGTCGGGCTGAACGGG
GGGTTCGTGCACACAGCCCAGCTTGGAGCGAACGACCTACACCGAACTGAGATACCTACAGCGTGAGCTA
TGAGAAAGCGCCACGCTTCCCGAAGGGAGAAAGGCGGACAGGTATCCGGTAAGCGGCAGGGTCGGAACAG
GAGAGCGCACGAGGGAGCTTCCAGGGGGAAACGCCTGGTATCTTTATAGTCCTGTCGGGTTTCGCCACCT
CTGACTTGAGCGTCGATTTTTGTGATGCTCGTCAGGGGGGCGGAGCCTATGGAAAAACGCCAGCAACGCG
GCCTTTTTACGGTTCCTGGCCTTTTGCTGGCCTTTTGCTCACATGTTCTTTCCTGCGTTATCCCCTGATT
CTGTGGATAACCGTATTACCGCCTTTGAGTGAGCTGATACCGCTCGCCGCAGCCGAACGACCGAGCGCAG
CGAGTCAGTGAGCGAGGAAGCGGAAGAGCGCCTGATGCGGTATTTTCTCCTTACGCATCTGTGCGGTATT
TCACACCGCATAGACCAGCCGCGTAACCTGGCAAAATCGGTTACGGTTGAGTAATAAATGGATGCCCTGC
GTAAGCGGGTGTGGGCGGACAATAAAGTCTTAAACTGAACAAAATAGATCTAAACTATGACAATAAAGTC
TTAAACTAGACAGAATAGTTGTAAACTGAAATCAGTCCAGTTATGCTGTGAAAAAGCATACTGGACTTTT
GTTATGGCTAAAGCAAACTCTTCATTTTCTGAAGTGCAAATTGCCCGTCGTATTAAAGAGGGGCGTGGCC
AAGGGCATGGTAAAGACTATATTCGCGGCGTTGTGACAATTTACCGAACAACTCCGCGGCCGGGAAGCCG
ATCTCGGCTTGAACGAATTGTTAGGTGGCGGTACTTGGGTCGATATCAAAGTGCATCACTTCTTCCCGTA
TGCCCAACTTTGTATAGAGAGCCACTGCGGGATCGTCACCGTAATCTGCTTGCACGTAGATCACATAAGC
ACCAAGCGCGTTGGCCTCATGCTTGAGGAGATTGATGAGCGCGGTGGCAATGCCCTGCCTCCGGTGCTCG
CCGGAGACTGCGAGATCATAGATATAGATCTCACTACGCGGCTGCTCAAACTTGGGCAGAACGTAAGCCG
CGAGAGCGCCAACAACCGCTTCTTGGTCGAAGGCAGCAAGCGCGATGAATGTCTTACTACGGAGCAAGTT
CCCGAGGTAATCGGAGTCCGGCTGATGTTGGGAGTAGGTGGCTACGTCTCCGAACTCACGACCGAAAAGA
TCAAGAGCAGCCCGCATGGATTTGACTTGGTCAGGGCCGAGCCTACATGTGCGAATGATGCCCATACTTG
AGCCACCTAACTTTGTTTTAGGGCGACTGCCCTGCTGCGTAACATCGTTGCTGCTGCGTAACATCGTTGC
TGCTCCATAACATCAAACATCGACCCACGGCGTAACGCGCTTGCTGCTTGGATGCCCGAGGCATAGACTG
TACAAAAAAACAGTCATAACAAGCCATGAAAACCGCCACTGCGCCGTTACCACCGCTGCGTTCGGTCAAG
GTTCTGGACCAGTTGCGTGAGCGCATACGCTACTTGCATTACAGTTTACGAACCGAACAGGCTTATGTCA
ACTGGGTTCGTGCCTTCATCCGTTTCCACGGTGTGCGTCACCCGGCAACCTTGGGCAGCAGCGAAGTCGA
GGCATTTCTGTCCTGGCTGGCGAACGAGCGCAAGGTTTCGGTCTCCACGCATCGTCAGGCATTGGCGGCC
TTGCTGTTCTTCTACGGCAAGGTGCTGTGCACGGATCTGCCCTGGCTTCAGGAGATCGGAAGACCTCGGC
CGTCGCGGCGCTTGCCGGTGGTGCTGACCCCGGATGAAGTGGTTCGCATCCTCGGTTTTCTGGAAGGCGA
GCATCGTTTGTTCGCCCAGGACTCTAGCTATAGTTCTAGTGGTTGGCTACGTATACTCCGGAATATTAAT
AGATCATGGAGATAATTAAAATGATAACCATCTCGCAAATAAATAAGTATTTTACTGTTTTCGTAACAGT
TTTGTAATAAAAAAACCTATAAATATTCCGGATTATTCATACCGTCCCACCATCGGGCGCGGATCCCGGT
CCGAAGCGCGCGGAATTCAAAGGCCTACGTCGACGAGCTCCTTAAGGCTAGCGTTTAAACGGCCGGCCCG
ATCGCCTAGGACTAGTAGCTCACTAGGCTCAAGCAGTGATCAGATCCAGACATGATAAGATACATTGATG
AGTTTGGACAAACCACAACTAGAATGCAGTGAAAAAAATGCTTTATTTGTGAAATTTGTGATGCTATTGC
TTTATTTGTAACCATTATAAGCTGCAATAAACAAGTTAACAACAACAATTGCATTCATTTTATGTTTCAG
GTTCAGGGGGAGGTGTGGGAGGTTTTTTAAAGCAAGTAAAACCTCTACAAATGTGGTATGGCTGATTATG
ATCCTCTAGTACTTCTCGACAAGCTTGGTACCGCATGCTTTCAGCAAAAAACCCCTCAAGACCCGTTTAG
AGGCCCCAAGGGGTTATGCTAGTTACATATGGGCATATGTTGCCAAACTCTAAACCAAATACTCATTCTG
ATGTTTTAAATGATTTGCCCTCCCATATGTCCTTCCGAGTGAGAGACACAAAAAATTCCAACACACTATT
GCAATGAAAATAAATTTCCTTTATTAGCCAGAAGTCAGATGCTCAAGGGGCTTCATGATGTCCCCATAAT
TTTTGGCAGAGGGAAAAAGATCGATCTCAGTGGTATTTGTGAGCCAGGGCATTGGCCACACCAGCCACCA
CCTTCTGATAGGCAGCCTGCACCTGAGGCCCGATGCGGGGAGGCGGCCCAAAGGGAGATCCGACTCGTCT
GAGGGCGAAGGCGAAGACGCGGAAGAGGCCGCAGAGCCGGCAGCAGGCCGCGGGAAGGAAGGTCCGCTGG
ATTGAGGGCCGAAGGGACGTAGCAGAAGGACGTCCCGCGCAGAATCCAGGTGGCAACACAGGCGAGCAGC
CATGGAAAGGACGTCAGCTTCCCCGACAACACCACGGAATTGTCAGTGCCCAACAGCCGAGCCCCTGTCC
AGCAGCGGGCAAGGCAGGCGGCGATGAGTTCCGCCGTGGCAATAGGGAGGGGGAAAGCGAAAGTCCCGGA
AAGGAGCTGACAGGTGGTGGCAATGCCCCAACCAGTGGGGGTTGCGTCAGCAAACACAGTGCACACCACG
CCACGTTGCCTGACAACGGGCCACAACTCCTCATAAAGAGACAGCAACCAGGATTTATACAAGGAGGAGA
AAATGAAAGCCATACGGGAAGCAATAGCATGATACAAAGGCATTAAAGCAGCGTATCCACATAGCGTAAA
AGGAGCAACATAGTTAAGAATACCAGTCAATCTTTCACAAATTTTGTAATCCAGAGGTTGATTATCGGAA
TTCCCTCGAGGTCGACGGTATCGCGATAAGCTTGATATCGAATTCGAAGCTTGAGCTCGACTAGCTAGCT
AGCTACTAGCCTGAGGTTAATCACTTAGTGATGGTGATGGTGATGGTGGTGCTCGAGATCCTCGGGGTCT
TCCGGGGCGAGTTCTGGCTGGCTTGCACGTGTATACAGCTGTGCGGCCGCAAGCTTCGAACCGGTACCGT
CGACCTGCAGGCGCGCCGAGATCTGAGAATTCGGATCGATATCACCACTTTGTACAAGAAAGCTGGGTCT
ATTAATGGTGGTGATGATGGTGTTGCTCATCATTGAAGTAGTGTTTGAGGAGTGCTGCTGAGAAGCCCTG
ATGGCCATTTCCACCAACATGGATACCCAGTACCTTGCCGGTGGACATGAGCACTCCACCACACTGGCCT
GCTCTTGTGGGGAAGTTGTACATAAGCATTCTCTTGGTGGGTGTGCCACCTAGGTTTAGGAAGCCGTATT
CTGTGACCTGTCCTACTGGAATGTACATGTTGGGAAACTTGCTGGTGTTAATTGCTAGCACTGCCTCATT
AACCTCCACTTCCTCCTTGGCTAAGAAGCCTCTGATGTCTCTGAACTTCTCATTCCGGTTCAATTTGAGT
AGTGTCAGTTCTAAGTTGGTGCCGTCCTTGTCTACTAGCTCCTTGGCATCTAGCACACCAACCTCTTGAT
CATTCATCAAGATGGTTGGCCCAGGTTTGGCGTGGCGTGGCAAAACGGCCCACCTGTCATAGATGCCCAG
CATGGTAAACTCGCCATATTCAGTTTTCACCGTGCTTGAGTTCCTTTTCATCATTGCGACGGCGAACTCA
AAGGCAGGGCCCATGGTTCTATCTCCTTCAGCCTGCTTTTTTGTACAAACTTGTGATATCGGATCCGTGG
TATATCTCCTTTGATTGTAAATAAAATGTAATTTACAGTATAGTATTTTAATTAATATACAAATGATTTG
ATAATAATTCTTATTTAACTATAATATATTGTGTTGGGTTGAATTAAAGGTCCCGGATTAACTCCGGGGA
ATTGTTATCCGCTCACAATTCCCCTATAGTGAGTCGTATTAATTTCGGTCCGATCCAATTCTTTGCCAAA
ATGATGAGACAGCACAATAACCAGCACGTTGCCCAGGAGCTGTAGGAAAAAGAAGAAGGCATGAACATGG
TTAGCAGAGGCTCTAGAGCCGCCGGTCACACGCCAGAAGCCGAACCCCGCCCTGCCCCGTCCCCCCCGAA
GGCAGCCGTCCCCCCGCGGACAGCCCCGAGCCGCTCCCCCCGCACAAAGGGCCCTCCCGGAGCCCCTCAA
GGCTTTCACGCAGCCACAGAAAAGAAACAAGCCGTCATTAAACCAAGCGCTAATTACAGCCCGAAGGAGA
AGGGCCGTCCCGCCCGCTCACCTGTGGGAGTAACGCGGTCAGTCAGAGCCGGGGCGGGCGGCGCGAGGCG
GCGGCGGAGCGGGGCACGGGGCGAAGGCAGCGCGCAGCGACTCCCGCCCGCCGCGCGCTTCGCTTTTTAT
AGGGCCGCCGCCGCCGCCGCCTCGCCATAAAAGGAAACTTTCGGAGCGCGCCGCTCTGATTGGCTGCCGC
CGCACCTCTCCGCCTCGCCCCGCCCCGCCCCTCGCCCCGCCCCGCCCCGCCTGGCGCGCGCCCCCCCCCC
CCCCCCGCCCCCATCGCTGCACAAAATAATTAAAAAATAAATAAATACAAAATTGGGGGTGGGGAGGGGG
GGGAGATGGGGAGAGTGAAGCAGAACGTGGGGCTCACCTCGACCATGCATGGTAATAGCGATGACTAATA
CGTAGATGTACTGCCAAGTAGGAAAGTCCCATAAGGTCATGTACTGGGCATAATGCCAGGCGGGCCATTT
ACCGTCATTGACGTCAATAGGGGGCGTACTTGGCATATGATACACTTGATGTACTGCCAAGTGGGCAGTT
TACCGTAAATACTCCACCCATTGACGTCAATGGAAAGTCCCTATTGGCGTTACTATGGGAACATACGTCA
TTATTGACGTCAATGGGCGGGGGTCGTTGGGCGGTCAGCCAGGCGGGCCATTTACCGTAAGTTATGTAAC
GCGGAACTCCATATATGGGCTATGAACTAATGACCCCGTAATTGATTACTATTAATAACTAGAGCAACTA
TATATTGATAGACATTTCCAGTTTGTGATATTAGTTTGTGCGTCTCATTACGGCCGGGCATGCCTCGAGA
CTGCAGGCTCTAGATTCGAAAGCGGCCGCGACTAGGAGATCCGAACCAGATAAGTGAAATCTAGTTCCAA
ACTATTTTGTCATTTTTAATTTTCGTATTAGCTTACGACGCTACACCCAGTTCCCATCTATTTTGTCACT
CTTCCCTAAATAATCCTTAAAAACTCCATTTCCACCCCTCCCAGTTCCCAACTATTTTGTCCGCCCACAG
CGGGGCATTTTTCTTCCTGTTATGTTTTTAATCAAACATCCTGCCAACTCCATGTGACAAACCGTCATCT
TCGGCTACTTTTTCTCTGTCACAGAATGAAAATTTTTCTGTCATCTCTTCGTTATTAATGTTTGTAATTG
ACTGAATATCAACGCTTATTTGCAGCCTGAATGGCGAATG
Features (pLannotate 1.2.2; 33 found; start..end, strand, type, name):
      3..457     +  rep_origin     f1 ori (sequence partly withheld): f1 bacteriophage origin of replication; arrow indicates direction of (+) strand synthesis
    483..542     +  promoter       AmpR promoter (fragment): bla
    588..2006    -  CDS            sacB: SACB_BACSU - Experimental evidence at protein level: Swiss-Prot protein existence level 1. From Bacillus subtilis (strain 168).
   2007..2451    -  promoter       sacB promoter: sacR; sacB promoter and control region
   2528..3116    +  rep_origin     ori: high-copy-number ColE1/pMB1/pBR322/pUC origin of replication
   3302..3353    -  misc_feature   bom (fragment): basis of mobility region from pBR322
   3421..3645    -  mobile_element Tn7R: mini-Tn7 element (right end of the Tn7 transposon) Tn7
   3712..4245    -  CDS            GmR: gentamycin acetyltransferase; aacC1; confers resistance to gentamycin
   4434..4462    -  promoter       Pc promoter: intI1 (promoter lies within the coding sequence); class 1 integron promoter
   4440..4787    -  CDS            YPR2_ECOLX (fragment): Protein predicted: Swiss-Prot protein existence level 4. From Escherichia coli.
   4814..4905    +  promoter       polyhedrin promoter: polh from Autographa californica; promoter for the baculovirus polyhedrin gene
   5064..5198    -  polyA_signal   SV40 poly(A) signal: SV40 polyadenylation signal
   5221..5304    -  CDS            large T antigen (fragment): large T antigen from SV40 (simian virus 40)
   5346..5393    -  terminator     T7 terminator: transcription terminator for bacteriophage T7 RNA polymerase
   5481..5536    -  polyA_signal   β-globin poly(A) signal: rabbit β-globin polyadenylation signal (Gil and Proudfoot, 1987)
   5611..5679    -  CDS            HBB (fragment): HBB_PONPY - Experimental evidence at transcript level: Swiss-Prot protein existence level 2. Involved in oxygen transport from the lung to the various peripheral tissues. From Pongo pygmaeus (Bornean orangutan).
   5686..6274    -  misc_feature   WPRE: woodchuck hepatitis virus posttranscriptional regulatory element
   6284..6326    -  misc_feature   MCS (fragment): pBluescript multiple cloning site
   6382..6399    -  CDS            6xHis: 6xHis affinity tag
   6409..6441    -  CDS            HSV tag: HSV (herpes simplex virus) epitope tag
   6535..6559    +  protein_bind   attB2: mutant version of attB; recombination site for the Gateway® BP reaction BP Clonase™
   6590..7174    -  CDS            POLG_ECHO9: Protein inferred from homology: Swiss-Prot protein existence level 3. [Protease 3C]: Major viral protease that mediates proteolytic processing of the polyprotein (By similarity). Cleaves host EIF5B, contributing to host translation shutoff (By similarity). Cleaves also host PABPC1, contributing to host translation shutoff (By similarity). From Echo 9 virus (EV-9) (Coxsackievirus A23).
   7151..7175    -  protein_bind   attB1: mutant version of attB; recombination site for the Gateway® BP reaction BP Clonase™
   7204..7313    -  promoter       p10 promoter: baculovirus promoter for expression in insect cells
   7329..7353    -  protein_bind   lac operator: The lac repressor binds to the lac operator to inhibit transcription in E. coli. This inhibition can be relieved by adding lactose or isopropyl-β-D-thiogalactopyranoside (IPTG). lac repressor encoded by lacI
   7354..7372    -  promoter       T7 promoter: promoter for bacteriophage T7 RNA polymerase
   7441..7571    -  intron         chimeric intron (fragment): chimera between introns from chicken β-actin and rabbit β-globin
   7660..7795    -  intron         hybrid intron (fragment): hybrid between chicken β-actin (CBA) and minute virus of mice (MMV) introns (Gray et al., 2011)
   7796..8073    -  promoter       chicken β-actin promoter: No description available
   8079..8382    -  enhancer       CMV enhancer: human cytomegalovirus immediate early enhancer
   8444..8502    -  misc_recomb    baculovirus recombination region (ORF603) (fragment): contains ORF603 and part of lef2
   8565..8730    -  mobile_element Tn7L: mini-Tn7 element (left end of the Tn7 transposon) Tn7
   8893..8909    +  CDS            lacZα (fragment): LacZα fragment of β-galactosidase; lacZ fragment
