[The description below was written by a language model from this plasmid's Addgene catalogue record and pLannotate feature annotations shown in this document.]
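Description:
pBVboostFGII WPRE 3C-CVB3 is a Gateway expression clone built on the pBVboostFGII WPRE backbone, a multi-host vector catalogued for bacterial, insect and mammalian expression. It replicates in E. coli from a high-copy ColE1/pUC-type origin, also carries an f1 origin, and is selected with gentamicin through the aacC1 acetyltransferase gene. A sacB cassette with its native promoter lies in the backbone outside the transposon arms and can serve as a sucrose counter-selection marker. The Tn7L and Tn7R ends flank the gentamicin marker and the expression cassette, an arrangement that allows transposition of this segment into a baculovirus bacmid for making recombinant baculovirus.

The insert is a synthetic 576 bp coding sequence for the 3C protease of coxsackievirus B3 with a C-terminal His6 tag, sitting between attB1 and attB2 sites left by recombination from an attL-flanked entry clone. The annotation tool matched it by homology to the 3C region of a related enterovirus polyprotein. Stacked upstream in the same orientation are a CAG-type promoter (CMV enhancer, chicken β-actin promoter and intron fragments) for mammalian cells, a T7 promoter with lac operator for inducible expression in E. coli, and a baculoviral p10 promoter for insect cells. The catalogue lists polh rather than p10, and the annotated polyhedrin promoter lies elsewhere, on the opposite strand to the insert. Downstream are vector-encoded HSV and 6xHis tag sequences beyond attB2 (the record does not say whether they are translated), a WPRE to enhance transcript expression, β-globin and SV40 polyadenylation signals, and a T7 terminator. The stated purpose is bacterial production of His-tagged 3C protease, and the associated publication concerns an enterovirus antibody immunoassay. The sequenced record is 8,911 nt, shorter than the listed empty backbone, as expected if the Gateway cassette was replaced by the smaller insert.
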