Addgene plasmid #202077: pBVboostFGII WPRE 3C-CVB3
Purpose: Bacterial expression of 3C protease from coxsackievirus B3 (CVB3). Contains C-terminal His6-tag.
Depositing lab: Vesa Hytönen. Depositing organization: Tampere University. Publication: Assessment of Enterovirus Antibodies during Early Childhood Using a Multiplex Immunoassay. Jouppila NVV, Lehtonen J, Seppala E, Puustinen L, Oikarinen S, Laitinen OH, Knip M, Hyoty H, Hytonen VP. Microbiol Spectr. 2023 Jun 15;11(3):e0535222. doi: 10.1128/spectrum.05352-22. Epub 2023 May 25. PubMed 37227147.
Backbone
  Vector backbone: pBVboostFGII WPRE
  Backbone manufacturer: Dept of Molec Med and Biotech, A.I. Virtanen Institute, University of Kuopio, PO Box 1627 FIN-70211, Kuopio, Finland
  Backbone size w/o insert (bp): 9972
  Vector type: Mammalian Expression, Bacterial Expression, Insect Expression
Growth in bacteria
  Bacterial resistance: Gentamicin, 10 μg/mL
  Growth temperature: Room Temperature
  Growth strain: DH5alpha
  Copy number: High Copy
Gene/Insert
  Gene/Insert name: CVB3 3C protease with HisTag
  Species: Synthetic
  Insert size (bp): 576
  Promoter: polh, CAG, T7
  Tag / fusion protein: 6xHis-tag (C terminal on insert)
  Cloning method: Gateway Cloning
  Sequencing primers: 5′ CAATCAAAGGAGATATACCACG; 3′ TCGACCTGCAGGCGCGCCGA
Terms and licenses: Academic/Nonprofit Terms; Industry Terms: Not Available to Industry
Depositor comments: Insert cloned to plasmid with attL1 and attL2 sites
How to cite: pBVboostFGII WPRE 3C-CVB3 was a gift from Vesa Hytönen (Addgene plasmid # 202077 ; http://n2t.net/addgene:202077 ; RRID:Addgene_202077)
